>Addgene plasmid #77724 | GRK4 gRNA (BRDN0001146308) | addgene full sequence | sequence record 188308 | Addgene Assembled Sequence
CCCGGGTGCAAAGATGGATAAAGTTTTAAACAGAGAGGAATCTTTGCAGCTAATGGACCTTCTAGGTCTT
GAAAGGAGTGGGAATTGGCTCCGGTGCCCGTCAGTGGGCAGAGCGCACATCGCCCACAGTCCCCGAGAAG
TTGGGGGGAGGGGTCGGCAATTGATCCGGTGCCTAGAGAAGGTGGCGCGGGGTAAACTGGGAAAGTGATG
TCGTGTACTGGCTCCGCCTTTTTCCCGAGGGTGGGGGAGAACCGTATATAAGTGCAGTAGTCGCCGTGAA
CGTTCTTTTTCGCAACGGGTTTGCCGCCAGAACACAGGTAAGTGCCGTGTGTGGTTCCCGCGGGCCTGGC
CTCTTTACGGGTTATGGCCCTTGCGTGCCTTGAATTACTTCCACCTGGCTGCAGTACGTGATTCTTGATC
CCGAGCTTCGGGTTGGAAGTGGGTGGGAGAGTTCGAGGCCTTGCGCTTAAGGAGCCCCTTCGCCTCGTGC
TTGAGTTGAGGCCTGGCCTGGGCGCTGGGGCCGCCGCGTGCGAATCTGGTGGCACCTTCGCGCCTGTCTC
GCTGCTTTCGATAAGTCTCTAGCCATTTAAAATTTTTGATGACCTGCTGCGACGCTTTTTTTCTGGCAAG
ATAGTCTTGTAAATGCGGGCCAAGATCTGCACACTGGTATTTCGGTTTTTGGGGCCGCGGGCGGCGACGG
GGCCCGTGCGTCCCAGCGCACATGTTCGGCGAGGCGGGGCCTGCGAGCGCGGCCACCGAGAATCGGACGG
GGGTAGTCTCAAGCTGGCCGGCCTGCTCTGGTGCCTGGCCTCGCGCCGCCGTGTATCGCCCCGCCCTGGG
CGGCAAGGCTGGCCCGGTCGGCACCAGTTGCGTGAGCGGAAAGATGGCCGCTTCCCGGCCCTGCTGCAGG
GAGCTCAAAATGGAGGACGCGGCGCTCGGGAGAGCGGGCGGGTGAGTCACCCACACAAAGGAAAAGGGCC
TTTCCGTCCTCAGCCGTCGCTTCATGTGACTCCACGGAGTACCGGGCGCCGTCCAGGCACCTCGATTAGT
TCTCGAGCTTTTGGAGTACGTCGTCTTTAGGTTGGGGGGAGGGGTTTTATGCGATGGAGTTTCCCCACAC
TGAGTGGGTGGAGACTGAAGTTAGGCCAGCTTGGCACTTGATGTAATTCTCCTTGGAATTTGCCCTTTTT
GAGTTTGGATCTTGGTTCATTCTCAAGCCTCAGACAGTGGTTCAAAGTTTTTTTCTTCCATTTCAGGTGT
CGTGACGTACGGCCACCATGACCGAGTACAAGCCCACGGTGCGCCTCGCCACCCGCGACGACGTCCCCAG
GGCCGTACGCACCCTCGCCGCCGCGTTCGCCGACTACCCCGCCACGCGCCACACCGTCGATCCGGACCGC
CACATCGAGCGGGTCACCGAGCTGCAAGAACTCTTCCTCACGCGCGTCGGGCTCGACATCGGCAAGGTGT
GGGTCGCGGACGACGGCGCCGCCGTGGCGGTCTGGACCACGCCGGAGAGCGTCGAAGCGGGGGCGGTGTT
CGCCGAGATCGGCCCGCGCATGGCCGAGTTGAGCGGTTCCCGGCTGGCCGCGCAGCAACAGATGGAAGGC
CTCCTGGCGCCGCACCGGCCCAAGGAGCCCGCGTGGTTCCTGGCCACCGTCGGAGTCTCGCCCGACCACC
AGGGCAAGGGTCTGGGCAGCGCCGTCGTGCTCCCCGGAGTGGAGGCGGCCGAGCGCGCCGGGGTGCCCGC
CTTCCTGGAGACCTCCGCGCCCCGCAACCTCCCCTTCTACGAGCGGCTCGGCTTCACCGTCACCGCCGAC
GTCGAGGTGCCCGAAGGACCGCGCACCTGGTGCATGACCCGCAAGCCCGGTGCCTGAACGCGTTAAGTCG
ACAATCAACCTCTGGATTACAAAATTTGTGAAAGATTGACTGGTATTCTTAACTATGTTGCTCCTTTTAC
GCTATGTGGATACGCTGCTTTAATGCCTTTGTATCATGCTATTGCTTCCCGTATGGCTTTCATTTTCTCC
TCCTTGTATAAATCCTGGTTGCTGTCTCTTTATGAGGAGTTGTGGCCCGTTGTCAGGCAACGTGGCGTGG
TGTGCACTGTGTTTGCTGACGCAACCCCCACTGGTTGGGGCATTGCCACCACCTGTCAGCTCCTTTCCGG
GACTTTCGCTTTCCCCCTCCCTATTGCCACGGCGGAACTCATCGCCGCCTGCCTTGCCCGCTGCTGGACA
GGGGCTCGGCTGTTGGGCACTGACAATTCCGTGGTGTTGTCGGGGAAATCATCGTCCTTTCCTTGGCTGC
TCGCCTGTGTTGCCACCTGGATTCTGCGCGGGACGTCCTTCTGCTACGTCCCTTCGGCCCTCAATCCAGC
GGACCTTCCTTCCCGCGGCCTGCTGCCGGCTCTGCGGCCTCTTCCGCGTCTTCGCCTTCGCCCTCAGACG
AGTCGGATCTCCCTTTGGGCCGCCTCCCCGCGTCGACTTTAAGACCAATGACTTACAAGGCAGCTGTAGA
TCTTAGCCACTTTTTAAAAGAAAAGGGGGGACTGGAAGGGCTAATTCACTCCCAACGAAGACAAGATCTG
CTTTTTGCTTGTACTGGGTCTCTCTGGTTAGACCAGATCTGAGCCTGGGAGCTCTCTGGCTAACTAGGGA
ACCCACTGCTTAAGCCTCAATAAAGCTTGCCTTGAGTGCTTCAAGTAGTGTGTGCCCGTCTGTTGTGTGA
CTCTGGTAACTAGAGATCCCTCAGACCCTTTTAGTCAGTGTGGAAAATCTCTAGCAGTACGTATAGTAGT
TCATGTCATCTTATTATTCAGTATTTATAACTTGCAAAGAAATGAATATCAGAGAGTGAGAGGAACTTGT
TTATTGCAGCTTATAATGGTTACAAATAAAGCAATAGCATCACAAATTTCACAAATAAAGCATTTTTTTC
ACTGCATTCTAGTTGTGGTTTGTCCAAACTCATCAATGTATCTTATCATGTCTGGCTCTAGCTATCCCGC
CCCTAACTCCGCCCATCCCGCCCCTAACTCCGCCCAGTTCCGCCCATTCTCCGCCCCATGGCTGACTAAT
TTTTTTTATTTATGCAGAGGCCGAGGCCGCCTCGGCCTCTGAGCTATTCCAGAAGTAGTGAGGAGGCTTT
TTTGGAGGCCTAGGGACGTACCCAATTCGCCCTATAGTGAGTCGTATTACGCGCGCTCACTGGCCGTCGT
TTTACAACGTCGTGACTGGGAAAACCCTGGCGTTACCCAACTTAATCGCCTTGCAGCACATCCCCCTTTC
GCCAGCTGGCGTAATAGCGAAGAGGCCCGCACCGATCGCCCTTCCCAACAGTTGCGCAGCCTGAATGGCG
AATGGG
[124 nt withheld, positions 3367-3490]
C
[91 nt withheld, positions 3492-3582]
A
[49 nt withheld, positions 3584-3632]
CCTTTGACGTTGGAGTCCACGTTCTTT
[37 nt withheld, positions 3660-3696]
ACCCTATCTCGGTCTATTCTTTTGATTTATAAGGGATTTTGCCGATTTCGGCCTATTGGTTAAAAAATGA
GCTGATTTAACAAAAATTTAACGCGAATTTTAACAAAATATTAACGCTTACAATTTAGGTGGCACTTTTC
GGGGAAATGTGCGCGGAACCCCTATTTGTTTATTTTTCTAAATACATTCAAATATGTATCCGCTCATGAG
ACAATAACCCTGATAAATGCTTCAATAATATTGAAAAAGGAAGAGTATGAGTATTCAACATTTCCGTGTC
GCCCTTATTCCCTTTTTTGCGGCATTTTGCCTTCCTGTTTTTGCTCACCCAGAAACGCTGGTGAAAGTAA
AAGATGCTGAAGATCAGTTGGGTGCACGAGTGGGTTACATCGAACTGGATCTCAACAGCGGTAAGATCCT
TGAGAGTTTTCGCCCCGAAGAACGTTTTCCAATGATGAGCACTTTTAAAGTTCTGCTATGTGGCGCGGTA
TTATCCCGTATTGACGCCGGGCAAGAGCAACTCGGTCGCCGCATACACTATTCTCAGAATGACTTGGTTG
AGTACTCACCAGTCACAGAAAAGCATCTTACGGATGGCATGACAGTAAGAGAATTATGCAGTGCTGCCAT
AACCATGAGTGATAACACTGCGGCCAACTTACTTCTGACAACGATCGGAGGACCGAAGGAGCTAACCGCT
TTTTTGCACAACATGGGGGATCATGTAACTCGCCTTGATCGTTGGGAACCGGAGCTGAATGAAGCCATAC
CAAACGACGAGCGTGACACCACGATGCCTGTAGCAATGGCAACAACGTTGCGCAAACTATTAACTGGCGA
ACTACTTACTCTAGCTTCCCGGCAACAATTAATAGACTGGATGGAGGCGGATAAAGTTGCAGGACCACTT
CTGCGCTCGGCCCTTCCGGCTGGCTGGTTTATTGCTGATAAATCTGGAGCCGGTGAGCGTGGGTCTCGCG
GTATCATTGCAGCACTGGGGCCAGATGGTAAGCCCTCCCGTATCGTAGTTATCTACACGACGGGGAGTCA
GGCAACTATGGATGAACGAAATAGACAGATCGCTGAGATAGGTGCCTCACTGATTAAGCATTGGTAACTG
TCAGACCAAGTTTACTCATATATACTTTAGATTGATTTAAAACTTCATTTTTAATTTAAAAGGATCTAGG
TGAAGATCCTTTTTGATAATCTCATGACCAAAATCCCTTAACGTGAGTTTTCGTTCCACTGAGCGTCAGA
CCCCGTAGAAAAGATCAAAGGATCTTCTTGAGATCCTTTTTTTCTGCGCGTAATCTGCTGCTTGCAAACA
AAAAAACCACCGCTACCAGCGGTGGTTTGTTTGCCGGATCAAGAGCTACCAACTCTTTTTCCGAAGGTAA
CTGGCTTCAGCAGAGCGCAGATACCAAATACTGTTCTTCTAGTGTAGCCGTAGTTAGGCCACCACTTCAA
GAACTCTGTAGCACCGCCTACATACCTCGCTCTGCTAATCCTGTTACCAGTGGCTGCTGCCAGTGGCGAT
AAGTCGTGTCTTACCGGGTTGGACTCAAGACGATAGTTACCGGATAAGGCGCAGCGGTCGGGCTGAACGG
GGGGTTCGTGCACACAGCCCAGCTTGGAGCGAACGACCTACACCGAACTGAGATACCTACAGCGTGAGCT
ATGAGAAAGCGCCACGCTTCCCGAAGGGAGAAAGGCGGACAGGTATCCGGTAAGCGGCAGGGTCGGAACA
GGAGAGCGCACGAGGGAGCTTCCAGGGGGAAACGCCTGGTATCTTTATAGTCCTGTCGGGTTTCGCCACC
TCTGACTTGAGCGTCGATTTTTGTGATGCTCGTCAGGGGGGCGGAGCCTATGGAAAAACGCCAGCAACGC
GGCCTTTTTACGGTTCCTGGCCTTTTGCTGGCCTTTTGCTCACATGTTCTTTCCTGCGTTATCCCCTGAT
TCTGTGGATAACCGTATTACCGCCTTTGAGTGAGCTGATACCGCTCGCCGCAGCCGAACGACCGAGCGCA
GCGAGTCAGTGAGCGAGGAAGCGGAAGAGCGCCCAATACGCAAACCGCCTCTCCCCGCGCGTTGGCCGAT
TCATTAATGCAGCTGGCACGACAGGTTTCCCGACTGGAAAGCGGGCAGTGAGCGCAACGCAATTAATGTG
AGTTAGCTCACTCATTAGGCACCCCAGGCTTTACACTTTATGCTTCCGGCTCGTATGTTGTGTGGAATTG
TGAGCGGATAACAATTTCACACAGGAAACAGCTATGACCATGATTACGCCAAGCGCGCAATTAACCCTCA
CTAAAGGGAACAAAAGCTGGAGCTGCAAGCTTAATGTAGTCTTATGCAATACTCTTGTAGTCTTGCAACA
TGGTAACGATGAGTTAGCAACATGCCTTACAAGGAGAGAAAAAGCACCGTGCATGCCGATTGGTGGAAGT
AAGGTGGTACGATCGTGCCTTATTAGGAAGGCAACAGACGGGTCTGACATGGATTGGACGAACCACTGAA
TTGCCGCATTGCAGAGATATTGTATTTAAGTGCCTAGCTCGATACATAAACGGGTCTCTCTGGTTAGACC
AGATCTGAGCCTGGGAGCTCTCTGGCTAACTAGGGAACCCACTGCTTAAGCCTCAATAAAGCTTGCCTTG
AGTGCTTCAAGTAGTGTGTGCCCGTCTGTTGTGTGACTCTGGTAACTAGAGATCCCTCAGACCCTTTTAG
TCAGTGTGGAAAATCTCTAGCAGTGGCGCCCGAACAGGGACTTGAAAGCGAAAGGGAAACCAGAGGAGCT
CTCTCGACGCAGGACTCGGCTTGCTGAAGCGCGCACGGCAAGAGGCGAGGGGCGGCGACTGGTGAGTACG
CCAAAAATTTTGACTAGCGGAGGCTAGAAGGAGAGAGATGGGTGCGAGAGCGTCAGTATTAAGCGGGGGA
GAATTAGATCGCGATGGGAAAAAATTCGGTTAAGGCCAGGGGGAAAGAAAAAATATAAATTAAAACATAT
AGTATGGGCAAGCAGGGAGCTAGAACGATTCGCAGTTAATCCTGGCCTGTTAGAAACATCAGAAGGCTGT
AGACAAATACTGGGACAGCTACAACCATCCCTTCAGACAGGATCAGAAGAACTTAGATCATTATATAATA
CAGTAGCAACCCTCTATTGTGTGCATCAAAGGATAGAGATAAAAGACACCAAGGAAGCTTTAGACAAGAT
AGAGGAAGAGCAAAACAAAAGTAAGACCACCGCACAGCAAGCGGCCGCTGATCTTCAGACCTGGAGGAGG
AGATATGAGGGACAATTGGAGAAGTGAATTATATAAATATAAAGTAGTAAAAATTGAACCATTAGGAGTA
GCACCCACCAAGGCAAAGAGAAGAGTGGTGCAGAGAGAAAAAAGAGCAGTGGGAATAGGAGCTTTGTTCC
TTGGGTTCTTGGGAGCAGCAGGAAGCACTATGGGCGCAGCGTCAATGACGCTGACGGTACAGGCCAGACA
ATTATTGTCTGGTATAGTGCAGCAGCAGAACAATTTGCTGAGGGCTATTGAGGCGCAACAGCATCTGTTG
CAACTCACAGTCTGGGGCATCAAGCAGCTCCAGGCAAGAATCCTGGCTGTGGAAAGATACCTAAAGGATC
AACAGCTCCTGGGGATTTGGGGTTGCTCTGGAAAACTCATTTGCACCACTGCTGTGCCTTGGAATGCTAG
TTGGAGTAATAAATCTCTGGAACAGATTTGGAATCACACGACCTGGATGGAGTGGGACAGAGAAATTAAC
AATTACACAAGCTTAATACACTCCTTAATTGAAGAATCGCAAAACCAGCAAGAAAAGAATGAACAAGAAT
TATTGGAATTAGATAAATGGGCAAGTTTGTGGAATTGGTTTAACATAACAAATTGGCTGTGGTATATAAA
ATTATTCATAATGATAGTAGGAGGCTTGGTAGGTTTAAGAATAGTTTTTGCTGTACTTTCTATAGTGAAT
AGAGTTAGGCAGGGATATTCACCATTATCGTTTCAGACCCACCTCCCAACCCCGAGGGGACCCAGAGAGG
GCCTATTTCCCATGATTCCTTCATATTTGCATATACGATACAAGGCTGTTAGAGAGATAATTAGAATTAA
TTTGACTGTAAACACAAAGATATTAGTACAAAATACGTGACGTAGAAAGTAATAATTTCTTGGGTAGTTT
GCAGTTTTAAAATTATGTTTTAAAATGGACTATCATATGCTTACCGTAACTTGAAAGTATTTCGATTTCT
TGGCTTTATATATCTTGTGGAAAGGACGAAACACCGGTTGGAACAGTCGGCTACATGTTTTAGAGCTAGA
AATAGCAAGTTAAAATAAGGCTAGTCCGTTATCAACTTGAAAAAGTGGCACCGAGTCGGTGCTTTTTTAA
GCTTGGCGTAACTAGATCTTGAGACAAATGGCAGTATTCATCCACAATTTTAAAAGAAAAGGGGGGATTG
GGGGGTACAGTGCAGGGGAAAGAATAGTAGACATAATAGCAACAGACATACAAACTAAAGAATTACAAAA
ACAAATTACAAAAATTCAAAATTTTCGGGTTTATTACAGGGACAGCAGAGATCCACTTTGGCGCCGGCTC
GAGGGGG
Features (pLannotate 1.2.2; 29 found; start..end, strand, type, name):
     14..80      +  CDS            small t antigen (fragment): SV40 (simian virus 40) small t antigen
    106..317     +  promoter       EF-1α core promoter: core promoter for human elongation factor EF-1α
    318..1256    +  intron         EF-1α intron A: intron upstream of the start codon of human EF-1α
   1278..1877    +  CDS            PuroR (fragment): puromycin N-acetyltransferase; pac from Streptomyces; confers resistance to puromycin
   1893..2481    +  misc_feature   WPRE: woodchuck hepatitis virus posttranscriptional regulatory element
   2532..2551    +  misc_feature   cPPT/CTS (fragment): central polypurine tract and central termination sequence of HIV-1
   2553..2786    +  LTR            3' LTR (ΔU3): self-inactivating 3' long terminal repeat (LTR) from HIV-1
   2864..2985    +  polyA_signal   SV40 poly(A) signal: SV40 polyadenylation signal
   3025..3160    +  rep_origin     SV40 ori: SV40 origin of replication
   3181..3199    -  promoter       T7 promoter: promoter for bacteriophage T7 RNA polymerase
   3207..3362    +  CDS            lacZα (fragment): LacZα fragment of β-galactosidase; lacZ fragment
   3367..3795    +  rep_origin     f1 ori (sequence partly withheld): f1 bacteriophage origin of replication; arrow indicates direction of (+) strand synthesis
   3848..3952    +  promoter       AmpR promoter: bla
   3953..4813    +  CDS            AmpR: β-lactamase; bla; confers resistance to ampicillin, carbenicillin, and related antibiotics
   4984..5572    +  rep_origin     ori: high-copy-number ColE1/pMB1/pBR322/pUC origin of replication
   5755..5847    +  CDS            lacI (fragment): lac repressor; lacI; The lac repressor binds to the lac operator to inhibit transcription in E. coli. This inhibition can be relieved by adding lactose or isopropyl-β-D-thiogalactopyranoside (IPTG).
   5860..5881    +  protein_bind   CAP binding site: CAP binding activates transcription in the presence of cAMP. E. coli catabolite activator protein
   5896..5926    +  promoter       lac promoter: promoter for the E. coli lac operon
   5934..5950    +  protein_bind   lac operator: The lac repressor binds to the lac operator to inhibit transcription in E. coli. This inhibition can be relieved by adding lactose or isopropyl-β-D-thiogalactopyranoside (IPTG). lac repressor encoded by lacI
   5995..6013    +  promoter       T3 promoter: promoter for bacteriophage T3 RNA polymerase
   6041..6267    +  promoter       RSV promoter: Rous sarcoma virus enhancer/promoter
   6268..6448    +  LTR            5' LTR (truncated): truncated 5' long terminal repeat (LTR) from HIV-1
   6495..6620    +  misc_feature   HIV-1 Ψ: packaging signal of human immunodeficiency virus type 1
   6604..6967    +  CDS            HIV-1 gag (fragment): gag protein from human immunodeficiency virus 1; gag
   7113..7346    +  misc_feature   RRE: The Rev response element (RRE) of HIV-1 allows for Rev-dependent mRNA export from the nucleus to the cytoplasm.
   7723..7749    +  CDS            Rev (fragment): human immunodeficiency virus 1 (HIV-1) Rev protein; rev; enhances nuclear export of unspliced and incompletely spliced viral mRNAs
   7753..7993    +  promoter       U6 promoter: RNA polymerase III promoter for human U6 snRNA
   8023..8098    +  misc_RNA       gRNA scaffold: guide RNA scaffold for the Streptococcus pyogenes CRISPR/Cas9 system
   8154..8271    +  misc_feature   cPPT/CTS: central polypurine tract and central termination sequence of HIV-1
