[The description below was written by a language model from this plasmid's Addgene catalogue record and pLannotate feature annotations shown in this document.]
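Description:
GRK4 gRNA (BRDN0001146308) is a third-generation lentiviral guide RNA plasmid built on the lentiGuide-Puro backbone and designed to direct Streptococcus pyogenes Cas9 to the human GRK4 gene, which encodes a G protein-coupled receptor kinase. The guide was designed against several GRK4 reference transcripts, and the plasmid belongs to a set of human kinome-targeting gRNA constructs. In bacteria it is maintained at high copy through a ColE1/pUC-type origin with ampicillin selection (AmpR). The backbone also carries an f1 origin, an SV40 origin and leftover lac, T7 and T3 cloning-vector elements that play no role in its function in mammalian cells.

The viral genome is transcribed from an RSV promoter fused to a truncated HIV-1 5' LTR, which makes it Tat-independent. This is followed by the Ψ packaging signal with a partial gag sequence, the Rev response element for nuclear export of the full-length RNA, and a cPPT/CTS that aids nuclear import. It ends in a self-inactivating ΔU3 3' LTR and an SV40 polyadenylation signal. Two expression units lie between the LTRs. The first is a human U6 RNA polymerase III promoter that drives the GRK4-specific spacer joined to the SpCas9 gRNA scaffold. The second is an EF-1α promoter with its intron A that drives puromycin N-acetyltransferase, with a WPRE downstream to boost transcript expression, allowing puromycin selection of transduced cells.

The plasmid does not encode Cas9. It is meant to be used alongside a separate Cas9 lentivirus or in cells that already express Cas9, typically for CRISPR-mediated knockout of GRK4 after packaging into lentiviral particles with helper plasmids.
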