Addgene plasmid #77724: GRK4 gRNA (BRDN0001146308)
Purpose: 3rd generation lentiviral gRNA plasmid targeting human GRK4
Depositing lab: John Doench & David Root. Depositing organization: Broad Institute. Publication: Optimized sgRNA design to maximize activity and minimize off-target effects of CRISPR-Cas9. Doench JG, Fusi N, Sullender M, Hegde M, Vaimberg EW, Donovan KF, Smith I, Tothova Z, Wilen C, Orchard R, Virgin HW, Listgarten J, Root DE. Nat Biotechnol. 2016 Jan 18. doi: 10.1038/nbt.3437. PubMed 26780180.
Backbone
  Vector backbone: lentiGuide-Puro
  Backbone manufacturer: Zhang Lab (Addgene plasmid # 52963)
  Vector type: Mammalian Expression, Lentiviral, CRISPR
  Selectable markers: Puromycin
Growth in bacteria
  Bacterial resistance: Ampicillin, 100 μg/mL
  Growth temperature: 37°C
  Growth strain: DH5alpha
  Copy number: High Copy
Gene/Insert
  Gene/Insert name: GRK4 (alt names: GRK4; NM_001004056.1)
  gRNA/shRNA sequence: GTTGGAACAGTCGGCTACAT
  Species: H. sapiens (human)
  Entrez Gene: GRK4 (a.k.a. GPRK2L, GPRK4, GRK4a, IT11)
  Promoter: hU6
  Cloning method: Unknown
  Sequencing primers: 5′ U6-F; 3′ pS2-R
Terms and licenses: Academic/Nonprofit Terms; Industry Terms: Not Available to Industry
Depositor comments: The gRNA was designed to target the following Genbank reference sequence(s): NM_001004056.1,NM_001004057.1,NM_005307.2,NM_182982.2. Note that this plasmid does NOT contain Cas9. It should be used in conjunction with lentiCas9-Blast (Addgene #52962) or otherwise with cell lines already expressing Cas9. Browse the full kinome gRNA library at http://www.addgene.org/pooled-library/broadgpp-human-kinome/ or visit http://www.broadinstitute.org/rnai/public/ for detailed protocols and information.
How to cite: GRK4 gRNA (BRDN0001146308) was a gift from John Doench & David Root (Addgene plasmid # 77724 ; http://n2t.net/addgene:77724 ; RRID:Addgene_77724)
