>Addgene plasmid #77724 | GRK4 gRNA (BRDN0001146308) | depositor partial sequence | sequence record 145184 | Target Sequence
GTTGGAACAGTCGGCTACAT
