>Addgene plasmid #77724 | GRK4 gRNA (BRDN0001146308) | addgene partial sequence | sequence record 188307 | hU6-F
TAGAAAGTAATAATTTCTTGGGTAGTTTGCAGTTTTAAAATTATGTTTTAAAATGGACTATCATATGCTT
ACCGTAACTTGAAAGTATTTCGATTTCTTGGCTTTATATATCTTGTGGAAAGGACGAAACACCGGTTGGA
ACAGTCGGCTACATGTTTTAGAGCTAGAAATAGCAAGTTAAAATAAGGCTAGTCCGTTATCAACTTGAAA
AAGTGGCACCGAGTCGGTGCTTTTTTAAGCTTGGCGTAACTAGATCTTGAGACAAATGGCAGTATTCATC
CACAATTTTAAAAGAAAAGGGGGGATTGGGGGGTACAGTGCAGGGGAAAGAATAGTAGACATAATAGCAA
CAGACATACAAACTAAAGAATTACAAAAACAAATTACAAAAATTCAAAATTTTCGGGTTTATTACAGGGA
CAGCAGAGATCCACTTTGGCGCCGGCTCGAGGGGGCCCGGGTGCAAAGATGGATAAAGTTTTAAACAGAG
AGGAATCTTTGCAGCTAATGGACCTTCTAGGTCTTGAAAGGAGTGGGAATTGGCTCCGGTGCCCGTCAGT
GGGCAGAGCG
